>Addgene plasmid #129996 | pRDAX-184 C-Tag GFP[2] L10 FKBP EBPF2 | depositor full sequence | sequence record 249374 | Full Sequence
GCCTGCCTCCAGGCCTCAATATTGGCCATTAGCCATATTATTCATTGGTTATATAGCATAAATCAATATT
GGCTATTGGCCATTGCATACGTTGTATCTATATCATAATATGTACATTTATATTGGCTCATGTCCAATAT
GACCGCCATGTTGGCATTGATTATTGACTAGTTATTAATAGTAATCAATTACGGGGTCATTAGTTCATAG
CCCATATATGGAGTTCCGCGTTACATAACTTACGGTAAATGGCCCGCCTGGCTGACCGCCCAACGACCCC
CGCCCATTGACGTCAATAATGACGTATGTTCCCATAGTAACGCCAATAGGGACTTTCCATTGACGTCAAT
GGGTGGAGTATTTACGGTAAACTGCCCACTTGGCAGTACATCAAGTGTATCATATGCCAAGTCCGCCCCC
TATTGACGTCAATGACGGTAAATGGCCCGCCTGGCATTATGCCCAGTACATGACCTTACGGGACTTTCCT
ACTTGGCAGTACATCTACGTATTAGTCATCGCTATTACCATGGTGATGCGGTTTTGGCAGTACACCAATG
GGCGTGGATAGCGGTTTGACTCACGGGGATTTCCAAGTCTCCACCCCATTGACGTCAATGGGAGTTTGTT
TTGGCACCAAAATCAACGGGACTTTCCAAAATGTCGTAATAACCCCGCCCCGTTGACGCAAATGGGCGGT
AGGCGTGTACGGTGGGAGGTCTATATAAGCAGAGCTCGTTTAGTGAACCGTCAGATCACTAGAAGCTTTA
TTGCGGTAGTTTATCACAGTTAAATTGCTAACGCAGTCAGTGCTTCTGACACAACAGTCTCGAACTTAAG
CTGCAGAAGTTGGTCGTGAGGCACTGGGCAGGTAAGTATCAAGGTTACAAGACAGGTTTAAGGAGACCAA
TAGAAACTGGGCTTGTCGAGACAGAGAAGACTCTTGCGTTTCTGATAGGCACCTATTGGTCTTACTGACA
TCCACTTTGCCTTTCTCTCCACAGGTGTCCACTCCCAGGCCACCATGGGAGTGCAGGTGGAAACCATCTC
CCCAGGAGACGGGCGCACCTTCCCCAAGCGCGGCCAGACCTGCGTGGTGCACTACACCGGGATGCTTGAA
GATGGAAAGAAATTTGATTCCTCCCGGGACAGAAACAAGCCCTTTAAGTTTATGCTAGGCAAGCAGGAGG
TGATCCGAGGCTGGGAAGAAGGGGTTGCCCAGATGAGTGTGGGTCAGAGAGCCAAACTGACTATATCTCC
AGATTATGCCTATGGTGCCACTGGGCACCCAGGCATCATCCCACCACATGCCACTCTCGTCTTCGATGTG
GAGCTTCTAAAACTGGAAGGGAGCTCTGCCAGCGGTGGCAGCACCTCCGAAAAGAGGGACCACATGGTGC
TGCTCGAGTACGTCACAGCAGCTGGCATCACCGATGCCAGCTAAGAATTCAGATCCGCCCCTCTCCCTCC
CCCCCCCCTAACGTTACTGGCCGAAGCCGCTTGGAATAAGGCCGGTGTGCGTTTGTCTATATGTTATTTT
CCACCATATTGCCGTCTTTTGGCAATGTGAGGGCCCGGAAACCTGGCCCTGTCTTCTTGACGAGCATTCC
TAGGGGTCTTTCCCCTCTCGCCAAAGGAATGCAAGGTCTGTTGAATGTCGTGAAGGAAGCAGTTCCTCTG
GTAGCTTCTTGAAGACAAACAACGTCTGTAGCGACCCTTTGCAGGCAGCGGAACCCCCCACCTGGCGACA
GGTGCCTCTGCGGCCAAAAGCCACGTGTATAAGATACACCTGCAAAGGCGGCACAACCCCAGTGCCACGT
TGTGAGTTGGATAGTTGTGGAAAGAGTCAAATGGCTCTCCTCAAGCGTATTCAACAAGGGGCTGAAGGAT
GCCCAGAAGGTACCCCATTGTATGGGATCTGATCTGGGGCCTCGGTACACATGCTTTACATGTGTTTAGT
CGAGGTTAAAAAAACGTCTAGGCCCCCCGAACCACGGGGACGTGGTTTTCCTTTGAAAAACACGATGATA
ATATGGCCACAACCATGGTGAGCAAGGGCGAGGAGCTGTTCACCGGGGTGGTGCCCATCCTGGTCGAGCT
GGACGGCGACGTAAACGGCCACAAGTTCAGCGTGAGGGGCGAGGGCGAGGGCGATGCCACCAACGGCAAG
CTGACCCTGAAGTTCATCTGCACCACCGGCAAGCTGCCCGTGCCCTGGCCCACCCTCGTGACCACCCTGA
GCCACGGCGTGCAGTGCTTCGCCCGCTACCCCGACCACATGAAGCAGCACGACTTCTTCAAGTCCGCCAT
GCCCGAAGGCTACGTCCAGGAGCGCACCATCTTCTTCAAGGACGACGGCACCTACAAGACCCGCGCCGAG
GTGAAGTTCGAGGGCGACACCCTGGTGAACCGCATCGAGCTGAAGGGCGTCGACTTCAAGGAGGACGGCA
ACATCCTGGGGCACAAGCTGGAGTACAACTTCAACAGCCACAACATCTATATCATGGCCGTCAAGCAGAA
GAACGGCATCAAGGTGAACTTCAAGATCCGCCACAACGTGGAGGACGGCAGCGTGCAGCTCGCCGACCAC
TACCAGCAGAACACCCCCATCGGCGACGGCCCCGTGCTGCTGCCCGACAGCCACTACCTGAGCACCCAGT
CCGTGCTGAGCAAAGACCCCAACGAGAAGCGCGATCACATGGTCCTGCTGGAGTTCCGCACCGCCGCCGG
GATCACTCTCGGCATGGACGAGCTGTACAAGTAAACCGGTGCTCGAGGTACCGATGAATAGCTAAGGTCG
AGGCCGCAGGTAAGTATCAAGGTTACAAGACAGGTTTAAGGAGACCAATAGAAACTGGGCTTGTCGAGAC
AGAGAAGACTCTTGCGTTTCTGATAGGCACCTATTGGTCTTACTGACATCCACTTTGCCTTTCTCTCCAC
AGGTGTCGACAATCAACCTCTGGATTACAAAATTTGTGAAAGATTGACTGGTATTCTTAACTATGTTGCT
CCTTTTACGCTATGTGGATACGCTGCTTTAATGCCTTTGTATCATGCTATTGCTTCCCGTATGGCTTTCA
TTTTCTCCTCCTTGTATAAATCCTGGTTGCTGTCTCTTTATGAGGAGTTGTGGCCCGTTGTCAGGCAACG
TGGCGTGGTGTGCACTGTGTTTGCTGACGCAACCCCCACTGGTTGGGGCATTGCCACCACCTGTCAGCTC
CTTTCCGGGACTTTCGCTTTCCCCCTCCCTATTGCCACGGCGGAACTCATCGCCGCCTGCCTTGCCCGCT
GCTGGACAGGGGCTCGGCTGTTGGGCACTGACAATTCCGTGGTGTTGTCGGGGAAGCTGACGTCCTTTCC
ATGGCTGCTCGCCTGTGTTGCCACCTGGATTCTGCGCGGGACGTCCTTCTGCTACGTCCCTTCGGCCCTC
AATCCAGCGGACCTTCCTTCCCGCGGCCTGCTGCCGGCTCTGCGGCCTCTTCCGCGTCTTCGCCTTCGCC
CTCAGACGAGTCGGATCTCCCTTTGGGCCGCCTCCCCGCCTGGAATTCGAGCTCGGTACGATCAGCCTCG
ACTGTGCCTTCTAGTTGCCAGCCATCTGTTGTTTGCCCCTCCCCCGTGCCTTCCTTGACCCTGGAAGGTG
CCACTCCCACTGTCCTTTCCTAATAAAATGAGGAAATTGCATCGCATTGTCTGAGTAGGTGTCATTCTAT
TCTGGGGGGTGGGGTGGGGCAGGACAGCAAGGGGGAGGATTGGGAAGACAATAGCCCAGCTTTTGTTCCC
TTTAGTGAGGGTTAATTGCGCGCTTGGCGTAATCATGGTCATAGCTGTTTCCTGTGTGAAATTGTTATCC
GCTAATTCACTCCTCAGGTGCAGGCTGCCTATCAGAAGGTGGTGGCTGGTGTGGCCAATGCCCTGGCTCA
CAAATACCACTGAGATCTTTTTCCCTCTGCCAAAAATTATGGGGACATCATGAAGCCCCTTGAGCATCTG
ACTTCTGGCTAATAAAGGAAATTTATTTTCATTGCAATAGTGTGTTGGAATTTTTTGTGTCTCTCACTCG
GAAGGACATATGGGAGGGCAAATCATTTAAAACATCAGAATGAGTATTTGGTTTAGAGTTTGGCAACATA
TGCCCATATGCTGGCTGCCATGAACAAAGGTTGGCTATAAAGAGGTCATCAGTATATGAAACAGCCCCCT
GCTGTCCATTCCTTATTCCATAGAAAAGCCTTGACTTGAGGTTAGATTTTTTTTATATTTTGTTTTGTGT
TATTTTTTTCTTTAACATCCCTAAAATTTTCCTTACATGTTTTACTAGCCAGATTTTTCCTCCTCTCCTG
ACTACTCCCAGTCATAGCTGTCCCTCTTCTCTTATGGAGATCGGCCGGCCGCCGGCGTCGACGCGCGCGG
CCGCGGCGCGCCGTTGCTGGCGTTTTTCCATAGGCTCCGCCCCCCTGACGAGCATCACAAAAATCGACGC
TCAAGTCAGAGGTGGCGAAACCCGACAGGACTATAAAGATACCAGGCGTTTCCCCCTGGAAGCTCCCTCG
TGCGCTCTCCTGTTCCGACCCTGCCGCTTACCGGATACCTGTCCGCCTTTCTCCCTTCGGGAAGCGTGGC
GCTTTCTCATAGCTCACGCTGTAGGTATCTCAGTTCGGTGTAGGTCGTTCGCTCCAAGCTGGGCTGTGTG
CACGAACCCCCCGTTCAGCCCGACCGCTGCGCCTTATCCGGTAACTATCGTCTTGAGTCCAACCCGGTAA
GACACGACTTATCGCCACTGGCAGCAGCCACTGGTAACAGGATTAGCAGAGCGAGGTATGTAGGCGGTGC
TACAGAGTTCTTGAAGTGGTGGCCTAACTACGGCTACACTAGAAGAACAGTATTTGGTATCTGCGCTCTG
CTGAAGCCAGTTACCTTCGGAAAAAGAGTTGGTAGCTCTTGATCCGGCAAACAAACCACCGCTGGTAGCG
GTGGTTTTTTTGTTTGCAAGCAGCAGATTACGCGCAGAAAAAAAGGATCTCAAGAAGATCCTTTGATCTT
TTCTACGGGGTCTGACGCTCAGTGGAACGAAAACTCACGTTAAGGGATTTTGGTCATGAGATTATCAAAA
AGGATCTTCACCTAGATCCTTTTAAATTAAAAATGAAGTTTTAAATCAATCTAAAGTATATATGAGTAAA
CTTGGTCTGACAGTTACCAATGCTTAATCAGTGAGGCACCTATCTCAGCGATCTGTCTATTTCGTTCATC
CATAGTTGCCTGACTCCCCGTCGTGTAGATAACTACGATACGGGAGGGCTTACCATCTGGCCCCAGTGCT
GCAATGATACCGCGAGACCCACGCTCACCGGCTCCAGATTTATCAGCAATAAACCAGCCAGCCGGAAGGG
CCGAGCGCAGAAGTGGTCCTGCAACTTTATCCGCCTCCATCCAGTCTATTAATTGTTGCCGGGAAGCTAG
AGTAAGTAGTTCGCCAGTTAATAGTTTGCGCAACGTTGTTGCCATTGCTACAGGCATCGTGGTGTCACGC
TCGTCGTTTGGTATGGCTTCATTCAGCTCCGGTTCCCAACGATCAAGGCGAGTTACATGATCCCCCATGT
TGTGCAAAAAAGCGGTTAGCTCCTTCGGTCCTCCGATCGTTGTCAGAAGTAAGTTGGCCGCAGTGTTATC
ACTCATGGTTATGGCAGCACTGCATAATTCTCTTACTGTCATGCCATCCGTAAGATGCTTTTCTGTGACT
GGTGAGTACTCAACCAAGTCATTCTGAGAATAGTGTATGCGGCGACCGAGTTGCTCTTGCCCGGCGTCAA
TACGGGATAATACCGCGCCACATAGCAGAACTTTAAAAGTGCTCATCATTGGAAAACGTTCTTCGGGGCG
AAAACTCTCAAGGATCTTACCGCTGTTGAGATCCAGTTCGATGTAACCCACTCGTGCACCCAACTGATCT
TCAGCATCTTTTACTTTCACCAGCGTTTCTGGGTGAGCAAAAACAGGAAGGCAAAATGCCGCAAAAAAGG
GAATAAGGGCGACACGGAAATGTTGAATACTCATACTCTTCCTTTTTCAATATTATTGAAGCATTTATCA
GGGTTATTGTCTCATGAGCGGATACATATTTGAATGTATTTAGAAAAATAAACAAATAGGGGTTCCGCGC
ACATTTCCCCGAAAAGTGCCACCTGACGTCTAAGAAACCATTATTATCATGACATTAACCTATAAAAATA
GGCGTATCACGAGGCCCTTTCGTCTACGCGCGCGCCGGCGGCGCGCCGTCGACGGCCGGCCGCGGCCGC
Features (pLannotate 1.2.2; 16 found; start..end, strand, type, name):
    155..532     +  enhancer       CMV enhancer: human cytomegalovirus immediate early enhancer
    534..733     +  promoter       CMV promoter: human cytomegalovirus (CMV) immediate early promoter
    872..1004    +  intron         chimeric intron: chimera between introns from human β-globin and immunoglobulin heavy chain genes
   1025..1348    +  CDS            FKBP1A: FKB1A_HUMAN - Also known as FKBP1, FKBP12. Experimental evidence at protein level: Swiss-Prot protein existence level 1. Keeps in an inactive conformation TGFBR1, the TGF-beta type I serine/threonine kinase receptor, preventing TGF-beta receptor activation in absence of ligand. Recruits SMAD7 to ACVR1B which prevents the association of SMAD2 and SMAD3 with the activin receptor complex, thereby blocking the activin signal. May modulate the RYR1 calcium channel activity. PPIases accelerate the folding of proteins. It catalyzes the cis-trans isomerization of proline imidic peptide bonds in oligop
   1458..2044    +  misc_feature   IRES2: internal ribosome entry site (IRES) of the encephalomyocarditis virus (EMCV)
   2045..2764    +  CDS            EBFP2: enhanced blue variant of GFP (Ai et al., 2007) mammalian codon-optimized
   2810..2942    +  intron         chimeric intron: chimera between introns from human β-globin and immunoglobulin heavy chain genes
   2951..3539    +  misc_feature   WPRE: woodchuck hepatitis virus posttranscriptional regulatory element
   3543..3559    +  misc_feature   MCS (fragment): pUC18/19 multiple cloning site
   3572..3683    +  polyA_signal   bGH poly(A) signal: bovine growth hormone polyadenylation signal
   3779..3797    -  promoter       T3 promoter: promoter for bacteriophage T3 RNA polymerase
   3856..3930    +  CDS            HBB (fragment): HBB_PONPY - Experimental evidence at transcript level: Swiss-Prot protein existence level 2. Involved in oxygen transport from the lung to the various peripheral tissues. From Pongo pygmaeus (Bornean orangutan).
   4001..4056    +  polyA_signal   β-globin poly(A) signal: rabbit β-globin polyadenylation signal (Gil and Proudfoot, 1987)
   4435..5023    -  rep_origin     ori: high-copy-number ColE1/pMB1/pBR322/pUC origin of replication
   5194..6054    -  CDS            AmpR: β-lactamase; bla; confers resistance to ampicillin, carbenicillin, and related antibiotics
   6055..6159    -  promoter       AmpR promoter: bla
