[The description below was written by a language model from this plasmid's Addgene catalogue record and pLannotate feature annotations shown in this document.]
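Description:
pRDAX-184 C-Tag GFP[2] L10 FKBP EBPF2 is a custom-built mammalian expression plasmid of about 6.3 kb, deposited as a vector for protein–protein interaction assays based on bimolecular or trimolecular fluorescence complementation (BiFC/TriFC). It is maintained in bacteria through a high-copy ColE1/pUC-type origin and selected with ampicillin via the β-lactamase gene and its native promoter.

The expression unit is driven by the human CMV immediate-early enhancer and promoter, followed by a chimeric β-globin/immunoglobulin intron that supports efficient processing of the transcript. The first open reading frame encodes FKBP (FKBP12/FKBP1A). The catalogue lists it as mouse, whereas the automated annotation matched the human protein, so the species assignment is not fully consistent across the record. The plasmid name indicates that FKBP carries a C-terminal split-GFP fragment ("GFP[2]") joined through a linker ("L10"). A short unannotated stretch downstream of the FKBP coding region could hold these elements, but the feature table does not identify them.

An EMCV IRES then allows cap-independent translation of EBFP2 from the same mRNA, giving a blue fluorescent marker of transfected cells that is independent of any complementation signal. A second copy of the chimeric intron, a WPRE to boost transcript stability and expression, and a bGH polyadenylation signal complete the cassette. A T3 promoter, a β-globin fragment and a rabbit β-globin poly(A) signal further downstream appear to be backbone remnants.

The plasmid would be co-transfected with partner constructs carrying complementary GFP fragments, so that reconstituted green fluorescence reports an interaction. The record does not name those partners.
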