Addgene plasmid #129996: pRDAX-184 C-Tag GFP[2] L10 FKBP EBPF2
Purpose: PPI (BiFC/TriFC) assay vector
Depositing lab: Gary Lewin. Depositing organization: Max-Delbrueck-Centrum fuer Molekulare Medizin (MDC).
Backbone
  Vector backbone: custom built
  Vector type: Mammalian Expression
Growth in bacteria
  Bacterial resistance: Ampicillin, 100 μg/mL
  Growth temperature: 37°C
  Growth strain: DH5alpha
  Copy number: High Copy
Gene/Insert
  Gene/Insert name: FKBP
  Species: M. musculus (mouse)
  Cloning method: Restriction Enzyme; 5′ cloning site unknown (unknown if destroyed); 3′ cloning site unknown (unknown if destroyed)
Terms and licenses: Academic/Nonprofit Terms; Industry Terms: Not Available to Industry
How to cite: pRDAX-184 C-Tag GFP[2] L10 FKBP EBPF2 was a gift from Gary Lewin (Addgene plasmid # 129996 ; http://n2t.net/addgene:129996 ; RRID:Addgene_129996)
